>Addgene plasmid #230046 | THINGL pcDNA3.1 | addgene full sequence | sequence record 458381 | Addgene NGS Result
GACATTGATTATTGACTAGTTATTAATAGTAATCAATTACGGGGTCATTAGTTCATAGCCCATATATGGA
GTTCCGCGTTACATAACTTACGGTAAATGGCCCGCCTGGCTGACCGCCCAACGACCCCCGCCCATTGACG
TCAATAATGACGTATGTTCCCATAGTAACGCCAATAGGGACTTTCCATTGACGTCAATGGGTGGAGTATT
TACGGTAAACTGCCCACTTGGCAGTACATCAAGTGTATCATATGCCAAGTACGCCCCCTATTGACGTCAA
TGACGGTAAATGGCCCGCCTGGCATTATGCCCAGTACATGACCTTATGGGACTTTCCTACTTGGCAGTAC
ATCTACGTATTAGTCATCGCTATTACCATGGTGATGCGGTTTTGGCAGTACATCAATGGGCGTGGATAGC
GGTTTGACTCACGGGGATTTCCAAGTCTCCACCCCATTGACGTCAATGGGAGTTTGTTTTGGCACCAAAA
TCAACGGGACTTTCCAAAATGTCGTAACAACTCCGCCCCATTGACGCAAATGGGCGGTAGGCGTGTACGG
TGGGAGGTCTATATAAGCAGAGCTCTCTGGCTAACTAGAGAACCCACTGCTTACTGGCTTATCGAAATTA
ATACGACTCACTATAGGGAGACCCAAGCTTATGGTGAGCAAGGGCGAGGAGCTGTTCACCGGGGTGGTGC
CCATCCTGGTCGAGCTGGACGGCGACGTAAACGGCCACAAGTTCAGCGTGTCCGGCGAGGGCGAGGGCGA
TGCCACCTACGGCAAGCTGACCCTGAAGTTCATCTGCACCACCGGCAAGCTGCCCGTGCCCTGGCCCACC
CTCGTGACCACCCTGTCCTGGGGCGTGCAGTGCTTCGCCCGCTACCCCGACCACATGAAGCAGCACGACT
TCTTCAAGTCCGCCATGCCCGAAGGCTACGTCCAGGAGCGCACCATCTTCTTCAAGGACGACGGCAACTA
CAAGACCCGCGCCGAGGTGAAGTTCGAGGGCGACACCCTGGTGAACCGCATCGAGCTGAAGGGCATCGAC
TTCAAGGAGGACGGCAACATCCTGGGGCACAAGCTGGAGTACAACTACATGGTTGATACTAGCATTGGTG
TAACAATCTATAAGTACGACGATTATTATATGTCTGTAGTGCGCAAGGCTATTGAGCAAGATGCGAAAGC
CGCGCCAGATGTTCAGCTGCTGATGAATGATTCTCAGAATGACCAGTCCAAGCAGAACGATCAGATCGAC
GTATTGCTGGCGAAAGGGGTGAAGGCACTGGCAATCAACCTGGTTGACCCGGCAGCTGCGGGTACGGTGA
TTGAGAAAGCGCGTGGGCAAAACGTGCCGGTGGTTTTCTTCAACAAAGAACCGTCTCGTAAGGCGCTGGA
TAGCTACGACAAAGCCTACTACGTTGGCACTGACTCCAAAGAGTCCGGCATTATTCAAGGCGATTTGATT
GCTAAACACTGGGCGGCGAATCAGGGTTGGGATCTGAACAAAGACGGTCAGATTCAGTTCGTACTGCTGA
AAGGTGAACCGGGCCATCCGGATGCAGAAGCACGTACCACTTACGTGATTAAAGAATTGAACGATAAAGG
CATCAAAACTGAACAGTTACAGTTAGATACCGCAATGTGGGACACCGCTCAGGCGAAAGATAAGATGGAC
GCCTGGCTGTCTGGCCCGAACGCCAACAAAATCGAAGTGGTTATCGCCAACAACGATGCGATGGCAATGG
GCGCGGTTGAAGCGCTGAAAGCACACAACAAGTCCAGCATTCCGGTGTTTGGCGTCGATGCGCTGCCAGA
AGCGCTGGCGCTGGTGAAATCCGGTGCACTGGCGGGCACCGTACTGAACGATGCTAACAACCAGGCGAAA
GCGACCTTTGATCTGGCGAAAAACCTGGCCGATGGTAAAGGTGCGGCTGATGGCACCAACTGGAAAATCG
ACAACAAAGTGGTCCGCGTACCTTATGTTGGCGTAGATAAAGACAACCTGGCTGAGTTCAGCTACTTTAG
CGACAACGTCTATATCACCGCCGACAAGCAGAAGAACGGCATCAAGGCCAACTTCAAGATCCGCCACAAC
ATCGAGGACGGCGGCGTGCAGCTCGCCGACCACTACCAGCAGAACACCCCCATCGGCGACGGCCCCGTGC
TGCTGCCCGACAACCACTACCTGAGCACCCAGTCCAAGCTGAGCAAAGACCCCAACGAGAAGCGCGATCA
CATGGTCCTGCTGGAGTTCGTGACCGCCGCCGGGATCACTCTCGGCATGGACGAGCTGTACAAGTAATCT
AGAGGGCCCTATTCTATAGTGTCACCTAAATGCTAGAGCTCGCTGATCAGCCTCGACTGTGCCTTCTAGT
TGCCAGCCATCTGTTGTTTGCCCCTCCCCCGTGCCTTCCTTGACCCTGGAAGGTGCCACTCCCACTGTCC
TTTCCTAATAAAATGAGGAAATTGCATCGCATTGTCTGAGTAGGTGTCATTCTATTCTGGGGGGTGGGGT
GGGGCAGGACAGCAAGGGGGAGGATTGGGAAGACAATAGCAGGCATGCTGGGGATGCGGTGGGCTCTATG
GCTTCTGAGGCGGAAAGAACCAGCTGGGGCTCTAGGGGGTATCCCC
[124 nt withheld, positions 2637-2760]
C
[91 nt withheld, positions 2762-2852]
A
[49 nt withheld, positions 2854-2902]
CCTTTGACGTTGGAGTCCACGTTCTTT
[37 nt withheld, positions 2930-2966]
ACCCTATCTCGGTCTATTCTTTTGATTTATAAGGGATTTTGCCGATTTCGGCCTATTGGTTAAAAAATGA
GCTGATTTAACAAAAATTTAACGCGAATTAATTCTGTGGAATGTGTGTCAGTTAGGGTGTGGAAAGTCCC
CAGGCTCCCCAGCAGGCAGAAGTATGCAAAGCATGCATCTCAATTAGTCAGCAACCAGGTGTGGAAAGTC
CCCAGGCTCCCCAGCAGGCAGAAGTATGCAAAGCATGCATCTCAATTAGTCAGCAACCATAGTCCCGCCC
CTAACTCCGCCCATCCCGCCCCTAACTCCGCCCAGTTCCGCCCATTCTCCGCCCCATGGCTGACTAATTT
TTTTTATTTATGCAGAGGCCGAGGCCGCCTCTGCCTCTGAGCTATTCCAGAAGTAGTGAGGAGGCTTTTT
TGGAGGCCTAGGCTTTTGCAAAAAGCTCCCGGGAGCTTGTATATCCATTTTCGGATCTGATCAAGAGACA
GGATGAGGATCGTTTCGCATGATTGAACAAGATGGATTGCACGCAGGTTCTCCGGCCGCTTGGGTGGAGA
GGCTATTCGGCTATGACTGGGCACAACAGACAATCGGCTGCTCTGATGCCGCCGTGTTCCGGCTGTCAGC
GCAGGGGCGCCCGGTTCTTTTTGTCAAGACCGACCTGTCCGGTGCCCTGAATGAACTGCAGGACGAGGCA
GCGCGGCTATCGTGGCTGGCCACGACGGGCGTTCCTTGCGCAGCTGTGCTCGACGTTGTCACTGAAGCGG
GAAGGGACTGGCTGCTATTGGGCGAAGTGCCGGGGCAGGATCTCCTGTCATCTCACCTTGCTCCTGCCGA
GAAAGTATCCATCATGGCTGATGCAATGCGGCGGCTGCATACGCTTGATCCGGCTACCTGCCCATTCGAC
CACCAAGCGAAACATCGCATCGAGCGAGCACGTACTCGGATGGAAGCCGGTCTTGTCGATCAGGATGATC
TGGACGAAGAGCATCAGGGGCTCGCGCCAGCCGAACTGTTCGCCAGGCTCAAGGCGCGCATGCCCGACGG
CGAGGATCTCGTCGTGACCCATGGCGATGCCTGCTTGCCGAATATCATGGTGGAAAATGGCCGCTTTTCT
GGATTCATCGACTGTGGCCGGCTGGGTGTGGCGGACCGCTATCAGGACATAGCGTTGGCTACCCGTGATA
TTGCTGAAGAGCTTGGCGGCGAATGGGCTGACCGCTTCCTCGTGCTTTACGGTATCGCCGCTCCCGATTC
GCAGCGCATCGCCTTCTATCGCCTTCTTGACGAGTTCTTCTGAGCGGGACTCTGGGGTTCGAAATGACCG
ACCAAGCGACGCCCAACCTGCCATCACGAGATTTCGATTCCACCGCCGCCTTCTATGAAAGGTTGGGCTT
CGGAATCGTTTTCCGGGACGCCGGCTGGATGATCCTCCAGCGCGGGGATCTCATGCTGGAGTTCTTCGCC
CACCCCAACTTGTTTATTGCAGCTTATAATGGTTACAAATAAAGCAATAGCATCACAAATTTCACAAATA
AAGCATTTTTTTCACTGCATTCTAGTTGTGGTTTGTCCAAACTCATCAATGTATCTTATCATGTCTGTAT
ACCGTCGACCTCTAGCTAGAGCTTGGCGTAATCATGGTCATAGCTGTTTCCTGTGTGAAATTGTTATCCG
CTCACAATTCCACACAACATACGAGCCGGAAGCATAAAGTGTAAAGCCTGGGGTGCCTAATGAGTGAGCT
AACTCACATTAATTGCGTTGCGCTCACTGCCCGCTTTCCAGTCGGGAAACCTGTCGTGCCAGCTGCATTA
ATGAATCGGCCAACGCGCGGGGAGAGGCGGTTTGCGTATTGGGCGCTCTTCCGCTTCCTCGCTCACTGAC
TCGCTGCGCTCGGTCGTTCGGCTGCGGCGAGCGGTATCAGCTCACTCAAAGGCGGTAATACGGTTATCCA
CAGAATCAGGGGATAACGCAGGAAAGAACATGTGAGCAAAAGGCCAGCAAAAGGCCAGGAACCGTAAAAA
GGCCGCGTTGCTGGCGTTTTTCCATAGGCTCCGCCCCCCTGACGAGCATCACAAAAATCGACGCTCAAGT
CAGAGGTGGCGAAACCCGACAGGACTATAAAGATACCAGGCGTTTCCCCCTGGAAGCTCCCTCGTGCGCT
CTCCTGTTCCGACCCTGCCGCTTACCGGATACCTGTCCGCCTTTCTCCCTTCGGGAAGCGTGGCGCTTTC
TCATAGCTCACGCTGTAGGTATCTCAGTTCGGTGTAGGTCGTTCGCTCCAAGCTGGGCTGTGTGCACGAA
CCCCCCGTTCAGCCCGACCGCTGCGCCTTATCCGGTAACTATCGTCTTGAGTCCAACCCGGTAAGACACG
ACTTATCGCCACTGGCAGCAGCCACTGGTAACAGGATTAGCAGAGCGAGGTATGTAGGCGGTGCTACAGA
GTTCTTGAAGTGGTGGCCTAACTACGGCTACACTAGAAGAACAGTATTTGGTATCTGCGCTCTGCTGAAG
CCAGTTACCTTCGGAAAAAGAGTTGGTAGCTCTTGATCCGGCAAACAAACCACCGCTGGTAGCGGTGGTT
TTTTTGTTTGCAAGCAGCAGATTACGCGCAGAAAAAAAGGATCTCAAGAAGATCCTTTGATCTTTTCTAC
GGGGTCTGACGCTCAGTGGAACGAAAACTCACGTTAAGGGATTTTGGTCATGAGATTATCAAAAAGGATC
TTCACCTAGATCCTTTTAAATTAAAAATGAAGTTTTAAATCAATCTAAAGTATATATGAGTAAACTTGGT
CTGACAGTTACCAATGCTTAATCAGTGAGGCACCTATCTCAGCGATCTGTCTATTTCGTTCATCCATAGT
TGCCTGACTCCCCGTCGTGTAGATAACTACGATACGGGAGGGCTTACCATCTGGCCCCAGTGCTGCAATG
ATACCGCGAGACCCACGCTCACCGGCTCCAGATTTATCAGCAATAAACCAGCCAGCCGGAAGGGCCGAGC
GCAGAAGTGGTCCTGCAACTTTATCCGCCTCCATCCAGTCTATTAATTGTTGCCGGGAAGCTAGAGTAAG
TAGTTCGCCAGTTAATAGTTTGCGCAACGTTGTTGCCATTGCTACAGGCATCGTGGTGTCACGCTCGTCG
TTTGGTATGGCTTCATTCAGCTCCGGTTCCCAACGATCAAGGCGAGTTACATGATCCCCCATGTTGTGCA
AAAAAGCGGTTAGCTCCTTCGGTCCTCCGATCGTTGTCAGAAGTAAGTTGGCCGCAGTGTTATCACTCAT
GGTTATGGCAGCACTGCATAATTCTCTTACTGTCATGCCATCCGTAAGATGCTTTTCTGTGACTGGTGAG
TACTCAACCAAGTCATTCTGAGAATAGTGTATGCGGCGACCGAGTTGCTCTTGCCCGGCGTCAATACGGG
ATAATACCGCGCCACATAGCAGAACTTTAAAAGTGCTCATCATTGGAAAACGTTCTTCGGGGCGAAAACT
CTCAAGGATCTTACCGCTGTTGAGATCCAGTTCGATGTAACCCACTCGTGCACCCAACTGATCTTCAGCA
TCTTTTACTTTCACCAGCGTTTCTGGGTGAGCAAAAACAGGAAGGCAAAATGCCGCAAAAAAGGGAATAA
GGGCGACACGGAAATGTTGAATACTCATACTCTTCCTTTTTCAATATTATTGAAGCATTTATCAGGGTTA
TTGTCTCATGAGCGGATACATATTTGAATGTATTTAGAAAAATAAACAAATAGGGGTTCCGCGCACATTT
CCCCGAAAAGTGCCACCTGACGTCGACGGATCGGGAGATCTCCCGATCCCCTATGGTGCACTCTCAGTAC
AATCTGCTCTGATGCCGCATAGTTAAGCCAGTATCTGCTCCCTGCTTGTGTGTTGGAGGTCGCTGAGTAG
TGCGCGAGCAAAATTTAAGCTACAACAAGGCAAGGCTTGACCGACAATTGCATGAAGAATCTGCTTAGGG
TTAGGCGTTTTGCGCTGCTTCGCGATGTACGGGCCAGATATACGCGTT
Features (pLannotate 1.2.2; 23 found; start..end, strand, type, name):
      1..380     +  enhancer       CMV enhancer: human cytomegalovirus immediate early enhancer
    381..584     +  promoter       CMV promoter: human cytomegalovirus (CMV) immediate early promoter
    580..613     +  LTR            5' LTR (truncated) (fragment): truncated 5' long terminal repeat (LTR) from HIV-1
    629..647     +  promoter       T7 promoter: promoter for bacteriophage T7 RNA polymerase
    661..1099    +  CDS            VN155(I152L) (fragment): improved N-terminal fragment of mVenus for use in bimolecular fluorescence complementation (BiFC) (Kodama and Hu, 2010)
   1105..2022    +  CDS            mglB (fragment): DGAL_ECOLI - Experimental evidence at protein level: Swiss-Prot protein existence level 1. This protein is involved in the active transport of galactose and glucose. It plays a role in the chemotaxis towards the two sugars by interacting with the trg chemoreceptor. From Escherichia coli (strain K12).
   2022..2307    +  CDS            mTurquoise2 (fragment): enhanced monomeric variant of CFP (Goedhart et al., 2012) mammalian codon-optimized
   2323..2341    -  promoter       SP6 promoter: promoter for bacteriophage SP6 RNA polymerase
   2367..2591    +  polyA_signal   bGH poly(A) signal: bovine growth hormone polyadenylation signal
   2595..2616    +  promoter       SV40 promoter (fragment): SV40 enhancer and early promoter
   2637..3065    +  rep_origin     f1 ori (sequence partly withheld): f1 bacteriophage origin of replication; arrow indicates direction of (+) strand synthesis
   3079..3408    +  promoter       SV40 promoter: SV40 enhancer and early promoter
   3475..4266    +  CDS            neo: KKA2_KLEPN - Also known as kan, nptII. Experimental evidence at protein level: Swiss-Prot protein existence level 1. Resistance to kanamycin, neomycin, paromomycin, ribostamycin, butirosin and gentamicin B. From Klebsiella pneumoniae.
   4290..4448    +  CDS            ble (fragment): BLE_KLEPN - Experimental evidence at protein level: Swiss-Prot protein existence level 1. Binding protein with a strong affinity to the bleomycin family of antibiotics. Binds to CL990; an antimitotic-antibiotic compound. From Klebsiella pneumoniae.
   4443..4564    +  polyA_signal   SV40 poly(A) signal: SV40 polyadenylation signal
   4637..4653    -  protein_bind   lac operator: The lac repressor binds to the lac operator to inhibit transcription in E. coli. This inhibition can be relieved by adding lactose or isopropyl-β-D-thiogalactopyranoside (IPTG). lac repressor encoded by lacI
   4661..4691    -  promoter       lac promoter: promoter for the E. coli lac operon
   4706..4727    -  protein_bind   CAP binding site: CAP binding activates transcription in the presence of cAMP. E. coli catabolite activator protein
   4740..4832    -  CDS            lacI (fragment): lac repressor; lacI; The lac repressor binds to the lac operator to inhibit transcription in E. coli. This inhibition can be relieved by adding lactose or isopropyl-β-D-thiogalactopyranoside (IPTG).
   5015..5603    -  rep_origin     ori: high-copy-number ColE1/pMB1/pBR322/pUC origin of replication
   5774..6634    -  CDS            AmpR: β-lactamase; bla; confers resistance to ampicillin, carbenicillin, and related antibiotics
   6635..6739    -  promoter       AmpR promoter: bla
   6798..6850    -  misc_feature   bom (fragment): basis of mobility region from pBR322
