[The description below was written by a language model from this plasmid's Addgene catalogue record and pLannotate feature annotations shown in this document.]
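Description:
THINGL pcDNA3.1 is a mammalian expression plasmid of about 7 kb, built on the pcDNA3.1 backbone, that encodes THINGL (turquoise human indicator for glucose). The record describes THINGL as the human version of the TINGL glucose biosensor. The plasmid is propagated in E. coli through a high-copy ColE1/pUC-type origin and selected with ampicillin via the β-lactamase gene and its own promoter. An f1 origin is also present. For selection in mammalian cells, the backbone carries a neomycin/kanamycin phosphotransferase gene driven by the SV40 enhancer/early promoter and terminated by the SV40 polyadenylation signal, which allows G418 selection of stable transfectants.

The sensor open reading frame lies downstream of the human CMV immediate-early enhancer and promoter and is followed by the bovine growth hormone polyadenylation signal. T7 and SP6 phage promoters flank the insert. The automated annotation splits the coding region into three adjoining parts: an N-terminal fluorescent-protein fragment, a large portion of E. coli mglB (the periplasmic galactose/glucose-binding protein), and a C-terminal mTurquoise2 fragment. The first segment is labelled as a Venus BiFC fragment, but this probably reflects sequence similarity among GFP-family proteins. The layout fits a single-fluorophore design in which the sugar-binding domain is inserted within mTurquoise2, so that glucose binding alters the cyan fluorescence readout, although the record does not describe the sensing mechanism. Short hits to an HIV-1 LTR, ble, lacI and bom appear to be backbone remnants or annotation artefacts. The construct is intended for expressing the sensor in mammalian cells to monitor glucose.
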