Addgene plasmid #230046: THINGL pcDNA3.1
Purpose: Expressing the human version of TINGL biosensor for glucose (named THINGL) in mammalian cells
Depositing lab: Bas Teusink. Depositing organization: Vrije Universiteit Amsterdam. Publication: An mTurquoise2-Based Glucose Biosensor. Botman D, Tielman A, Goedhart J, Teusink B. ACS Sens. 2026 Feb 2. doi: 10.1021/acssensors.5c03325. PubMed 41628445.
Backbone
  Vector backbone: pcDNA3.1
  Vector type: Mammalian Expression
Growth in bacteria
  Bacterial resistance: Ampicillin, 100 μg/mL
  Growth temperature: 37°C
  Growth strain: DH5alpha
  Copy number: High Copy
Gene/Insert
  Gene/Insert name: THINGL (alt name: turquoise human indicator for glucose)
  Species: Synthetic
Terms and licenses: Academic/Nonprofit Terms; Industry Terms
Depositor comments: Please visit https://doi.org/10.1101/2024.11.29.626064 for bioRxiv preprint.
How to cite: THINGL pcDNA3.1 was a gift from Bas Teusink (Addgene plasmid # 230046 ; http://n2t.net/addgene:230046 ; RRID:Addgene_230046)
